>Addgene plasmid #244905 | pHygRP12 | addgene full sequence | sequence record 485485
ATCCCGCTTTCCAGTCGGGAAACCTGTCGTGCCAGCTGCATTAATGAATCGGCCAACGCGCGGGGAGAGG
CGGTTTGCGTATTGGGCGAATTCCGCTTCCTCGCTCACTGACTCGCTGCGCTCGGTCGTTCGGCTGCGGC
GAGCGGTATCAGCTCACTCAAAGGCGGTAATACGGTTATCCACAGAATCAGGGGATAACGCAGGAAAGAA
CATGTGAGCAAAAGGCCAGCAAAAGGCCAGGAACCGTAAAAAGGCCGCGTTGCTGGCGTTTTTCCATAGG
CTCCGCCCCCCTGACGAGCATCACAAAAATCGACGCTCAAGTCAGAGGTGGCGAAACCCGACAGGACTAT
AAAGATACCAGGCGTTTCCCCCTGGAAGCTCCCTCGTGCGCTCTCCTGTTCCGACCCTGCCGCTTACCGG
ATACCTGTCCGCCTTTCTCCCTTCGGGAAGCGTGGCGCTTTCTCATAGCTCACGCTGTAGGTATCTCAGT
TCGGTGTAGGTCGTTCGCTCCAAGCTGGGCTGTGTGCACGAACCCCCCATTCAGCCCGACCGCTGCGCCT
TATCCGGTAACTATCGTCTTGAGTCCAACCCGGTAAGACACGACTTATCGCCACTGGCAGCAGCCACTGG
TAACAGGATTAGCAGAGCGAGGTATGTAGGCGGTGCTACAGAGTTCTTGAAGTGGTGGCCTAACTACGGC
TACACTAGAAGAACAGTATTTGGTATCTGCGCTCTGCTGAAGCCAGTTACCTTCGGAAAAAGAGTTGGTA
GCTCTTGATCCGGCAAACAAACCACCGCTGGTAGCGGTGGTTTTTTTGTTTGCAAGCAGCAGATTACGCG
CAGAAAAAAAGGATCTCAAGAAGATCCTTTGATCTTTTCTACGGGGTCTGACGCTCAGTGGAACGAAAAC
TCACGTTAAGGGATTTTGGTCATGAGATTATCAAAAAGGATCTTCACCTAGATCCTTTTAAATTAAAAAT
GAAGTTTTAAATCAATCTAAAGTATATATGAGTAAACTTGGTCTGACAGTTACCAATGCTTAATCAGTGA
GGCACCTATCTCAGCGATCTGTCTATTTCGTTCATCCATAGTTGCCTGACTCCCCGTCGTGTAGATAACT
ACGATACGGGAGGGCTTACCATCTGGCCCCAGTGCTGCAATGATACCGCGAGATCCACGCTCACCGGCTC
CAGATTTATCAGCAATAAACCAGCCAGCCGGAAGGGCCGAGCGCAGAAGTGGTCCTGCAACTTTATCCGC
CTCCATCCAGTCTATTAATTGTTGCCGGGAAGCTAGAGTAAGTAGTTCGCCAGTTAATAGTTTGCGCAAC
GTTGTTGCCATTGCTACAGGCATCGTGGTGTCACGCTCGTCGTTTGGTATGGCTTCATTCAGCTCCGGTT
CCCAACGATCAAGGCGAGTTACATGATCCCCCATGTTGTGCAAAAAAGCGGTTAGCTCCTTCGGTCCTCC
GATCGTTGTCAGAAGTAAGTTGGCCGCAGTGTTATCACTCATGGTTATGGCAGCACTGCATAATTCTCTT
ACTGTCATGCCATCCGTAAGATGCTTTTCTGTGACTGGTGAGTACTCAACCAAGTCATTCTGAGAATAGT
GTATGCGGCGACCGAGTTGCTCTTGCCCGGCGTCAATACGGGATAATACCGCGCCACATAGCAGAACTTT
AAAAGTGCTCATCATTGGAAAACGTTCTTCGGGGCGAAAACTCTCAAGGATCTTACCGCTGTTGAGATCC
AGTTCGATGTAACCCACTCGTGCACCCAACTGATCTTCAGCATCTTTTACTTTCACCAGCGTTTCTGGGT
GAGCAAAAACAGGAAGGCAAAATGCCGCAAAAAAGGGAATAAGGGCGACACGGAAATGTTGAATACTCAT
ACTCTTCCTTTTTCAATATTATTGAAGCATTTATCAGGGTTATTGTCTCATGAGCGGATACATATTTGAA
TGTATTTAGAAAAATAAACAAATAGGGGTTCCGCGCACATTTCCCCGAAAAGTGCCACCTAAATTGTAAG
CGTTAATATTTTGTTAAAATTCGCGTTAAATTTTTGTTAAATCAGCTCATTTTTTAACCAATAGGCCGAA
ATCGGCAAAATCCCTTATAAATCAAAAGAATAGACCGAGATAGGGT
[37 nt withheld, positions 2147-2183]
AAAGAACGTGGACTCCAACGTCAAAGG
[49 nt withheld, positions 2211-2259]
T
[91 nt withheld, positions 2261-2351]
G
[124 nt withheld, positions 2353-2476]
CGTCGGAGCTCATAACTTCGTATAGCATACATTATACGAAGTTATGCGGCCGCTCTAGAACTAGTGGCTG
ACATCCAGTAGACGGAGGCTACCGGTGTACTGACGGACACACCGAAGCCCCGGCGGCAACCCTCAGCGGA
TGCCCCGGGGCTTCACGTTTTCCCAGGTCAGAAGCGGTTTTCGGGAGTAGTGCCCCAACTGGGGTAACCT
TTGAGTTCTCTCAGTTGGGGGCGTAGGGTCGCCGACATGACACAAGGGGTTGTGACCGGGGTGGACACGT
ACGCGGGTGCTTACGACCGTCAGTCGCGCGAGCGCGACAATTGTCTAAACATTTTTTGTTGACTTACAAT
AAATTGTTGATATAATTTATTGTGAAATGGGTATTCTTGAATGATTTGATTTTAACGAAGAGAACGCTGA
AATCAACTGAACACCTCGAATTGAGATTTTGGGGATTTTATACCAAGTTATCGACGACGCAAATGGTGCA
AACTTTATATTTTCAAATATTCTGGAAGCATTCAATGGTCTTTTAAGAAACGGACAACTCCATTCTTGAT
ATGCAATGTTTTTTAAAAGAAATCTCTTTAATCGAGACGGGCGCATATAGAACCTAGTGGAACCGAAGAG
CCTGCAGGTAACCACGCGTTGCATGCTCTTCCGTACGGCGACGTAACGTGAGATAGGCGGAACCCGGGAA
GTTCCTATACTATTTGAAGAATAGGAACTTCTGCAGGAATTCGATATCGGTGAAGTTCCTATTCTCTAGA
AAGTATAGGAACTTCAAAATGGGATCCCCAAAGAAGAAGCGTAAGGTGTCGATGGTTTCCAAGGGAGAGG
CCGTCATCAAGGAGTTCATGCGTTTCAAGGTCCACATGGAGGGATCCATGAACGGACACGAGTTCGAGAT
CGAGGGAGAGGGAGAGGGACGTCCATACGAGGGAACCCAAACCGCCAAGCTCAAGGTCACCAAGGTAAGT
TTAAACATATATATACTAACTAACCCTGATTATTTAAATTTTCAGGGAGGACCACTCCCATTCTCCTGGG
ACATCCTCTCCCCACAATTCATGTACGGATCCCGTGCCTTCACCAAGCACCCAGCCGACATCCCAGACTA
CTACAAGCAATCCTTCCCAGAGGGATTCAAGTGGGAGCGTGTCATGAACTTCGAGGACGGAGGAGCCGTC
ACCGTCACCCAAGACACCTCCCTCGAGGACGGAACCCTCATCTACAAGGTAAGTTTAAACAGTTCGGTAC
TAACTAACCATACATATTTAAATTTTCAGGTCAAGCTCCGTGGAACCAACTTCCCACCAGACGGACCAGT
CATGCAAAAGAAGACCATGGGATGGGAGGCCTCCACCGAGCGTCTCTACCCAGAGGACGGAGTCCTCAAG
GGAGACATCAAGATGGCCCTCCGTCTCAAGGACGGAGGACGTTACCTCGCCGACTTCAAGGTAAGTTTAA
ACATGATTTTACTAACTAACTAATCTGATTTAAATTTTCAGACCACCTACAAGGCCAAGAAGCCAGTCCA
AATGCCAGGAGCCTACAACGTCGACCGTAAGCTCGACATCACCTCCCACAACGAGGACTACACCGTCGTC
GAGCAATACGAGCGTTCCGAGGGACGTCACTCCACCGGAGGAATGGACGAGCTCTACAAGGCCTCCCGTC
GTCGTAAGGCCAACCCAACCAAGCTCTCCGAGAACGCCAAGAAGCTCGCCAAGTAGATCAACTGCTCTAA
TTCCATCTCGTTTCTCTCTTTTCTTTCAATCTCTTTACCCGTTTCTCTTCCCCTACGTCCCCCAAACCTA
CCACTGCACAGTAACACATACACATTCAACGTGTCACAATAAAAGCCCATCAACACCTTCTCTGTTGTTT
TTTTTCTTCAAATGCATTTTTTTCACTTTGTTTAATAATTTTTACGCATCGGATTTGTAGGATAGTGGAA
ATTTGTCCTTCAATGCTTCAATTGATTCGACACTTCTCAATATTTTTGATCAATAAACCATTGATTTTCT
ATTTAGAAGAAGATCACTGTAAATAACACCAAAAACATCACAGCAAAAAAACTCCCACTCAATTATATTA
CTGTTTTTATTGAAACTAGAATAAATTTGAAAATCTTCAAAGCATACACAATTAAAAAAAACGAAAAAAG
AAAAAGTCCCGTTGATTCTCAAACTTAAATTTTTAAACTTGTCTGAACCATGTTGTAAGTTTGTAAAAGT
TTCCCAGTTGTCCTCGAACAGGTCTAAAAATTGCGGTCATAAACTGAAACGTAACATATGATAAGGTATT
TTGTGTGCGGTTTTTTCTATGATGTTTCAAAAAAATTTATCAGAAGTAAAAAACATAAGAAGTGTACACA
GAACATTGTGTAGATTTTGGGATAGAATTATTATTAATGGGGGGAGGGAGCACAATTTTTTTCGACTTTT
TATTACGAATTAATTCTATTTTTGAATCTACACAATTTCATTGTTAGAGGTGACTTAAAAGAAGCTAAAA
AACAAAGAAATTAAGAGAAGTTTTTTGATAATAACAAAAATAGGGGGTGGGAGCACAGGGAGAAAGAGCA
TGTAGGGATGTTGAAGAGTAATTGGACCCACTTTGTACAAGAAAGCTGGGTCTATTCCTTTGCCCTCGGA
CGAGTGCTGGGGCGTCGGTTTCCACTATCGGCGAGTACTTCTACACAGCCATCGGTCCAGACGGCCGCGC
TTCTGCGGGCGATTTGTGTACGCCCGACAGTCCCGGCTCCGGATCGGACGATTGCGTCGCATCGACCCTG
CGCCCAAGCTGCATCATCGAAATTGCCGTCAACCAAGCTCTGATAGAGTTGGTCAAGACCAATGCGGAGC
ATATACGCCCGGAGCCGCGGCGATCCTGCAAGCTCCGGATGCCTCCGCTCGAAGTAGCGCGTCTGCTGCT
CCATACAAGCCAACCACGGCCTCCAGAAGAAGATGTTGGCGACCTCGTATTGGGAATCCCCGAACATCGC
CTCGCTCCAGTCAATGACCGCTGTTATGCGGCCATTGTCCGTCAGGACATTGTTGGAGCCGAAATCCGCG
TGCACGAGGTGCCGGACTTCGGGGCAGTCCTCGGCCCAAAGCATCAGCTCATCGAGAGCCTGCGCGACGG
ACGCACTGACGGTGTCGTCCATCACAGTTTGCCAGTGATACACATGGGGATCAGCAATCGCGCATATGAA
ATCACGCCATGTAGTGTATTGACCGATTCCTTGCGGTCCGAATGGGCCGAACCCGCTCGTCTGGCTAAGA
TCGGCCGCAGCGATCGCATCCATGGCCTCCGCGACCGGCTGCAGAACAGCGGGCAGTTCGGTTTCAGGCA
GGTCTTGCAACGTGACACCCTGTGCACGGCGGGAGATGCAATAGGTCAGGCTCTCGCTGAATTCCCCAAT
GTCAAGCACTTCCGGAATCGGGAGCGCGGCCGATGCAAAGTGCCGATAAACATAACGATCTTTGTAGAAA
CCATCGGCGCAGCTATTTACCCGCAGGACATATCCACGCCCTCCTACATCGAAGCTGAAAGCACGAGATT
CTTCGCCCTCCGAGAGCTGCATCAGGTCGGAGACGCTGTCGAACTTTTCGATCAGAAACTTCTCGACAGA
CGTCGCGGTGAGTTCAGGCTTTTTCATGGAGCCTGCTTTTTTGTACAAACTTGCGGCACCGCCTGACATA
TTACCTTAAAATTCAAAAATTAATTTCAGATCAGTCATAACCAAGAAAACAAAATAAACGTTAGGACAGA
AAATTCAAATTAATTAAAAATTATGCTGAATAAGAAAATTACATGCAAAGCCTTATTTTCCTCATAGAAA
CAGTTGAATAACATATTTTTTAATTGAAAACATAGCAAAATTCGTGGTAAAATTTGTCAAAACCTTGGAA
AAAATCGAAAAAAGAACATTTCCCGATGCATTTTCCTATTTCTCGTTGCCGACAACGTATAAACGTTGAA
TACTCAGTCAACGAATTTGGCTGCTGGCTTGGACTCTCGCACGGAAGAGACGCGTGTGTAGATTTACGAC
GAAAGCAAAAATG
Features (pLannotate 1.2.2; 15 found; start..end, strand, type, name):
      3..88      -  CDS            lacI (fragment): lac repressor; lacI; The lac repressor binds to the lac operator to inhibit transcription in E. coli. This inhibition can be relieved by adding lactose or isopropyl-β-D-thiogalactopyranoside (IPTG).
    271..859     -  rep_origin     ori: high-copy-number ColE1/pMB1/pBR322/pUC origin of replication
   1030..1890    -  CDS            AmpR: β-lactamase; bla; confers resistance to ampicillin, carbenicillin, and related antibiotics
   1891..1995    -  promoter       AmpR promoter: bla
   2048..2476    -  rep_origin     f1 ori (sequence partly withheld): f1 bacteriophage origin of replication; arrow indicates direction of (+) strand synthesis
   2488..2521    +  protein_bind   loxP: Cre-mediated recombination occurs in the 8-bp core sequence (GCATACAT). Cre recombinase
   2522..2543    +  misc_feature   MCS (fragment): pBluescript multiple cloning site
   2638..2737    +  protein_bind   phage φC31 attP: attachment site of phage φC31 phage φC31 integrase
   3207..3224    +  misc_feature   MCS (fragment): pBluescript multiple cloning site
   3228..3261    +  protein_bind   FRT (minimal): supports FLP-mediated excision but not integration (Turan and Bode, 2011) FLP recombinase from the Saccharomyces cerevisiae 2μ plasmid
   3298..4146    +  CDS            mScarlet: mScarlet is a basic (constitutively fluorescent) red fluorescent protein published in 2016, derived from synthetic construct. It has moderate acid sensitivity.
   4150..4209    +  CDS            EGL-13 NLS (fragment): nuclear localization signal from the C. elegans EGL-13 transcription factor (Lyssenko et al., 2007)
   5094..5114    +  protein_bind   attB2: mutant version of attB; core recombination site for the Gateway® BP reaction BP Clonase™
   5118..6143    -  CDS            HygR: aminoglycoside phosphotransferase from E. coli; aph(4)-Ia; confers resistance to hygromycin
   6149..6169    -  protein_bind   attB1: mutant version of attB; core recombination site for the Gateway® BP reaction BP Clonase™
