[The description below was written by a language model from this plasmid's Addgene catalogue record and pLannotate feature annotations shown in this document.]
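Description:
pHygRP12 is an empty-backbone integration vector for Caenorhabditis elegans, built on pBluescript II SK(+) and intended for rapid recombination-mediated cassette exchange (RMCE), with added provision for recombination-mediated homolog exchange (RMHE). In E. coli it is maintained as a high-copy plasmid through the ColE1/pUC origin and selected with ampicillin via the bla gene. An f1 origin from the parental phagemid is also present. According to the record, the backbone was modified by removing a SapI site, and the worm-specific elements were added by multi-insert Golden Gate assembly. The sequenced plasmid is about 6.5 kb.

The working region begins with a loxP site followed by a multiple cloning site where a transgene of interest would be inserted, and a phage φC31 attP site lies within this interval. Downstream come the FLP target sites (the record lists FRT3 and FRT, but the feature table annotates only one minimal FRT), then an mScarlet coding sequence fused to the EGL-13 nuclear localization signal and followed by the myo-2 3' UTR. The table annotates no promoter directly upstream of the Scarlet reading frame, and the record does not state how it is driven. A hygromycin resistance gene on the opposite strand, flanked by attB1 and attB2 sequences, is expressed from the rps-0 promoter with the unc-54 3' UTR and provides drug selection of transformed worms.

Together, the heterologous recombinase sites allow the cassette to be exchanged into a compatible genomic landing site, with hygromycin resistance and red nuclear fluorescence marking integrants. The attP site gives the integrated transgene a φC31 integrase target for subsequent RMHE. The associated work concerns building and manipulating bipartite expression transgenes.
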