Addgene plasmid #244905: pHygRP12
Purpose: (Empty Backbone) hygR selection nls-Scarlet marked rapid RMCE integration vector with an attP site for RMHE
Depositing lab: Michael Nonet. Depositing organization: Washington University in Saint Louis. Publication: Creation and manipulation of bipartite expression transgenes in C. elegans using phiC31 recombinase. Nonet ML. Genetics. 2026 Jul 6:iyag166. doi: 10.1093/genetics/iyag166. PubMed 42405870.
Backbone
  Vector backbone: pBluescript II SK (+)
  Backbone size (bp): 3000
  Modifications to backbone: 1) Removal of SapI site in pBluescript II SK (+), 2) Addition of a loxP site, MCS, FRT3 site, FRT site, rps-0 promoter, hygromycin resistance gene, unc-54 3' UTR, nls-Scarlet fluorescent protein and myo-2 3' UTR, 3) addition of attP site all via multi-insert Golden Gate Assembly.
  Vector type: Worm Expression ; Recombination Mediated Cassette Exchange; Recombination Mediated Homolog Exchange
  Selectable markers: Hygromycin
Growth in bacteria
  Bacterial resistance: Ampicillin, 100 μg/mL
  Growth temperature: 37°C
  Growth strain: DH5alpha
  Copy number: High Copy
Gene/Insert
  Cloning method: Gateway Cloning
Terms and licenses: Academic/Nonprofit Terms; Industry Terms: Not Available to Industry
Depositor comments: Please visit https://doi.org/10.1101/2024.03.01.583017 for the bioRxiv preprint.
How to cite: pHygRP12 was a gift from Michael Nonet (Addgene plasmid # 244905 ; http://n2t.net/addgene:244905 ; RRID:Addgene_244905)
